>Addgene plasmid #152021 | pGBW-m4133416 | depositor full sequence | sequence record 295033 | Full Sequence
CACCATGGCGGTGGGGGCTTGCGTACTATGTAACAGCCAGACGTCATTGCGCTGCGGTGCATGTATAAGA
AGGCCGTTTCTGTGTTGCAAATGCTGCTACGATCATGTTATTTCGACTTCTCACAAGCTTGTGCTCAGTG
TCAATCCTTATGTGTGTAATGCCCCCGGATGCGACGTCACAGATGTTACCCAACTGTACCTGGGCGGCAT
GTCCTATTATTGTAAGAGCCACAAACCACCAATCTCCTTCCCCCTGTGCGCCAACGGACAGGTGTTTGGG
CTCTACAAAAACACATGTGTGGGATCTGACAATGTCACCGACTTCAACGCTATCGCCACATGCGATTGGA
CTAATGCAGGCGACTACATTTTAGCCAACACCTGTACCGAACGGCTGAAGTTATTTGCGGCTGAGACTCT
AAAGGCAACTGAGGAAACCTTCAAACTTTCATATGGTATCGCCACGGTACGTGAGGTGTTGTCTGATCGA
GAACTGCATCTCAGTTGGGAGGTCGGGAAGCCTAGACCTCCCCTTAATCGAAATTACGTGTTCACAGGTT
ATAGGGTTACCAAGAACAGCAAAGTCCAGATCGGCGAATATACTTTTGAGAAGGGAGATTACGGTGACGC
CGTAGTGTATCGTGGCACAACAACATACAAACTGAATGTTGGGGATTACTTCGTGCTGACGTCCCACACC
GTTATGCCGCTCTCAGCTCCAACTTTGGTTCCCCAGGAACATTACGTGCGGATTACTGGACTCTATCCAA
CGCTAAACATAAGCGACGAGTTTTCCAGCAACGTGGCTAATTACCAAAAGGTCGGCATGCAGAAGTACTC
CACCCTTCAGGGTCCTCCTGGGACTGGCAAAAGTCACTTCGCCATCGGACTGGCACTTTACTATCCCAGT
GCGCGCATTGTATATACCGCCTGCTCACATGCGGCAGTGGACGCCCTGTGTGAGAAGGCTTTAAAGTATC
TGCCAATAGACAAATGCTCTCGCATTATCCCTGCCAGGGCCAGAGTGGAGTGCTTTGATAAGTTTAAAGT
GAACTCGACCCTCGAACAGTATGTCTTCTGCACAGTTAACGCATTGCCCGAAACGACCGCCGATATAGTT
GTGTTCGACGAAATCTCAATGGCTACCAATTATGATCTCTCCGTCGTCAATGCACGGCTGCGGGCCAAAC
ACTACGTCTACATCGGGGACCCCGCGCAGTTACCAGCACCGCGAACCCTACTGACTAAGGGCACACTTGA
GCCAGAGTACTTCAACAGCGTATGTAGACTGATGAAAACCATTGGCCCTGATATGTTCCTGGGAACATGT
CGGAGGTGCCCCGCTGAAATAGTGGACACCGTTTCAGCACTTGTGTACGACAATAAGCTCAAAGCACACA
AGGATAAATCCGCACAATGTTTTAAGATGTTTTACAAAGGGGTTATTACCCATGATGTGTCTAGCGCTAT
CAATCGCCCTCAGATTGGCGTGGTGAGAGAGTTTTTGACGCGAAATCCCGCCTGGCGAAAGGCCGTATTC
ATCAGTCCTTACAACTCGCAAAATGCCGTCGCTAGTAAGATTTTAGGACTCCCTACTCAGACAGTTGATA
GCTCTCAAGGTTCTGAATACGATTATGTGATTTTTACTCAGACTACCGAAACGGCACATTCTTGTAACGT
CAACCGTTTTAACGTGGCCATTACAAGGGCCAAGGTTGGCATCTTGTGTATCATGTCAGACCGGGACCTG
TATGATAAACTGCAATTCACATCTTTGGAGATACCGCGCCGCAATGTCGCTACCCTTCAGGAAAACCTTT
ACTTTCAGTCGAAAGAAACCGCGGCAGCTAAGTTCGAGAGGCAGCACATGGACAGTTAAGGATCCGCAGG
CCTCTGCTAGCTTGACTGACTGAGATACAGCGTACCTTCAGCTCACAGACATGATAAGATACATTGATGA
GTTTGGACAAACCACAACTAGAATGCAGTGAAAAAAATGCTTTATTTGTGAAATTTGTGATGCTATTGCT
TTATTTGTAACCATTATAAGCTGCAATAAACAAGTTAACAACAACAATTGCATTCATTTTATGTTTCAGG
TTCAGGGGGAGGTGTGGGAGGTTTTTTAAAGCAAGTAAAACCTCTACAAATGTGGTATTGGCCCATCTCT
ATCGGTATCGTAGCATAACCCCTTGGGGCCTCTAAACGGGTCTTGAGGGGTTTTTTGTGCCCCTCGGGCC
GGATTGCTATCTACCGGCATTGGCGCAGAAAAAAATGCCTGATGCGACGCTGCGCGTCTTATACTCCCAC
ATATGCCAGATTCAGCAACGGATACGGCTTCCCCAACTTGCCCACTTCCATACGTGTCCTCCTTACCAGA
AATTTATCCTTAAGGTCGTCAGCTATCCTGCAGGCGATCTCTCGATTTCGATCAAGACATTCCTTTAATG
GTCTTTTCTGGACACCACTAGGGGTCAGAAGTAGTTCATCAAACTTTCTTCCCTCCCTAATCTCATTGGT
TACCTTGGGCTATCGAAACTTAATTAACCAGTCAAGTCAGCTACTTGGCGAGATCGACTTGTCTGGGTTT
CGACTACGCTCAGAATTGCGTCAGTCAAGTTCGATCTGGTCCTTGCTATTGCACCCGTTCTCCGATTACG
AGTTTCATTTAAATCATGTGAGCAAAAGGCCAGCAAAAGGCCAGGAACCGTAAAAAGGCCGCGTTGCTGG
CGTTTTTCCATAGGCTCCGCCCCCCTGACGAGCATCACAAAAATCGACGCTCAAGTCAGAGGTGGCGAAA
CCCGACAGGACTATAAAGATACCAGGCGTTTCCCCCTGGAAGCTCCCTCGTGCGCTCTCCTGTTCCGACC
CTGCCGCTTACCGGATACCTGTCCGCCTTTCTCCCTTCGGGAAGCGTGGCGCTTTCTCATAGCTCACGCT
GTAGGTATCTCAGTTCGGTGTAGGTCGTTCGCTCCAAGCTGGGCTGTGTGCACGAACCCCCCGTTCAGCC
CGACCGCTGCGCCTTATCCGGTAACTATCGTCTTGAGTCCAACCCGGTAAGACACGACTTATCGCCACTG
GCAGCAGCCACTGGTAACAGGATTAGCAGAGCGAGGTATGTAGGCGGTGCTACAGAGTTCTTGAAGTGGT
GGCCTAACTACGGCTACACTAGAAGAACAGTATTTGGTATCTGCGCTCTGCTGAAGCCAGTTACCTTCGG
AAAAAGAGTTGGTAGCTCTTGATCCGGCAAACAAACCACCGCTGGTAGCGGTGGTTTTTTTGTTTGCAAG
CAGCAGATTACGCGCAGAAAAAAAGGATCTCAAGAAGATCCTTTGATCTTTTCTACGGGGTCTGACGCTC
AGTGGAACGAAAACTCACGTTAAGGGATTTTGGTCATGAGATTATCAAAAAGGATCTTCACCTAGATCCT
TTTAAATTAAAAATGAAGTTTTAAATCAATCTAAAGTATATATGAGTAAACTTGGTCTGACAGTTACCAA
TGCTTAATCAGTGAGGCACCTATCTCAGCGATCTGTCTATTTCGTTCATCCATAGTTGCATTTAAATTTC
CGAACTCTCCAAGGCCCTCGTCGGAAAATCTTCAAACCTTTCGTCCGATCCATCTTGCAGGCTACCTCTC
GAACGAACTATCGCAAGTCTCTTGGCCGGCCTTGCGCCTTGGCTATTGCTTGGCAGCGCCTATCGCCAGG
TATTACTCCAATCCCGAATATCCGAGATCGGGATCACCCGAGAGAAGTTCAACCTACATCCTCAATCCCG
ATCTATCCGAGATCCGAGGAATATCGAAATCGGGGCGCGCCTGGCCTCCGCGCCGGGTTTTGGCGCCTCC
CGCGGGCGCCCCCCTCGTCACGGCGAGCGCTGCCACGTCAGACGAAGGGCGCAGGAGCGTCCTGATCCTT
CCGCCCGGACGCTCAGGACAGCGGCCCGCTGCTCATAAGACTCGGCCTTAGAACCCCAGTATCAGCAGAA
GGACATTTTAGGACGGGACTTGGGTGACTCTAGGGCACTGGTTTTCTTTCCAGAGAGCGGAACAGGCGAG
GAAAAGTAGTCCCTTCTCGGCGATTCTGCGGAGGGATCTCCGTGGGGCGGTGAACGCCGATGATTATATA
AGGACGCGCCGGGTGTGGCACAGCTAGTTCCGTCGCAGCCGGGATTTGGGTCGCGGTTCTTGTTTGTGGA
TCGCTGTGATCGTCACTTGGTGAGTAGCGGGCTGCTGGGCTGGCCGGGGCTTTCGTGGCCGCCGGGCCGC
TCGGTGGGACGGAAGCGTGTGGAGAGACCGCCAAGGGCTGTAGTCTGGGTCCGCGAGCAAGGTTGCCCTG
AACTGGGGGTTGGGGGGAGCGCAGCAAAATGGCGGCTGTTCCCGAGTCTTGAATGGAAGACGCTTGTGAG
GCGGGCTGTGAGGTCGTTGAAACAAGGTGGGGGGCATGGTGGGCGGCAAGAACCCAAGGTCTTGAGCCCT
TCGCTAATGCGGGAAAGCTCTTATTCGGGTGAGATGGGCTGGGCACCATCTGGGGACCCTGACGTGAAGT
TTGTCACTGACTGGAGAACTCGGTTTGTCGTCTGTTGCGGGGGCGGCAGTTATGGCGGTGCCGTTGGGCA
GTGCACCCGTACCTTTGGGAGCGCGCGCCCTCGTCGTGTCGTGACGTCACCCGTTCTGTTGGCTTATAAT
GCAGGGTGGGGCCACCTGCCGGTAGGTGTGCGGTAGGCTTTTCTCCGTCGCAGGACGCAGGGTTCGGGCC
TAGGGTAGGCTCTCCTGAATCGACAGGCGCCGGACCTCTGGTGAGGGGAGGGATAAGTGAGGCGTCAGTT
TCTTTGGTCGGTTTTATGTACCTATCTTCTTAAGTAGCTGAAGCTCCGGTTTTGAACTATGCGCTCGGGG
TTGGCGAGTGTGTTTTGTGAAGTTTTTTAGGCACCTTTTGAAATGTAATCATTTGGGTCAATATGTAATT
TTCAGTGTTAGACTTGTAAATTGTCCGCTAAATTCTGGCCGTTTTTGGCTTTTTTGTTAGACAACATGGG
TAAAAAGCCTGAACTCACCGCGACGTCTGTCGAGAAGTTTCTGATCGAAAAGTTCGACAGCGTCTCCGAC
CTGATGCAGCTCTCGGAGGGCGAAGAATCTCGTGCTTTCAGCTTCGATGTAGGAGGGCGTGGATATGTCC
TGCGGGTAAATAGCTGCGCCGATGGTTTCTACAAAGATCGTTATGTTTATCGGCACTTTGCATCCGCCGC
GCTCCCGATTCCGGAAGTGCTTGACATTGGGGAGTTCAGCGAGAGCCTGACCTATTGCATCTCCCGCCGT
GCACAGGGTGTCACGTTGCAAGACCTGCCTGAAACCGAACTGCCCGCTGTTCTGCAGCCGGTCGCGGAGG
CAATGGATGCCATCGCTGCCGCCGATCTTAGCCAGACGAGCGGGTTCGGCCCATTCGGACCGCAAGGAAT
CGGTCAATACACTACATGGCGTGATTTCATATGCGCGATTGCTGATCCCCATGTGTATCACTGGCAAACT
GTGATGGACGACACCGTCAGTGCGTCCGTCGCGCAGGCTCTCGATGAGCTGATGCTTTGGGCCGAGGACT
GCCCCGAAGTCCGGCACCTCGTGCACGCGGATTTCGGCTCCAACAATGTCCTGACGGACAATGGCCGCAT
AACAGCGGTCATTGACTGGAGCGAGGCGATGTTCGGGGATTCCCAATACGAGGTCGCCAACATCTTCTTC
TGGAGGCCGTGGTTGGCTTGTATGGAGCAGCAGACGCGCTACTTCGAGCGGAGGCATCCGGAGCTTGCAG
GATCGCCCCGGCTCCGGGCGTATATGCTCCGCATTGGTCTTGACCAACTCTATCAGAGCTTGGTTGACGG
CAATTTCGATGATGCAGCTTGGGCGCAGGGTCGATGCGACGCAATCGTCCGATCCGGAGCCGGGACTGTC
GGGCGTACACAAATCGCCCGCAGAAGCGCCGCCGTCTGGACCGATGGCTGTGTAGAAGTACTCGCCGATA
GTGGAAACCGACGCCCCAGCACTCGTCCGAGGGCAAAGGAATAAGCTAGTATGTAAGCCTAGTCTTAGAT
AATAAAATCGCTATCCATCGAAGATGGATGTGTGTTGGTTTTTTGTGTGTGTAACGCTAGGCGCGCCTGG
TGTACCGAGAACGATCCTCTCAGTGCGAGTCTCGACGATCCATATCGTTGCTTGGCAGTCAGCCAGTCGG
AATCCAGCTTGGGACCCAGGAAGTCCAATCGTCAGATATTGTACTCAAGCCTGGTCACGGCAGCGTACCG
ATCTGTTTAAACCTAGATATTGATAGTCTGATCGGTCAACGTATAATCGAGTCCTAGCTTTTGCAAACAT
CTATCAAGAGACAGGATCAGCAGGAGGCTTTCGCATGAGTATTCAACATTTCCGTGTCGCCCTTATTCCC
TTTTTTGCGGCATTTTGCCTTCCTGTTTTTGCTCACCCAGAAACGCTGGTGAAAGTAAAAGATGCTGAAG
ATCAGTTGGGTGCGCGAGTGGGTTACATCGAACTGGATCTCAACAGCGGTAAGATCCTTGAGAGTTTTCG
CCCCGAAGAACGCTTTCCAATGATGAGCACTTTTAAAGTTCTGCTATGTGGCGCGGTATTATCCCGTATT
GACGCCGGGCAAGAGCAACTCGGTCGCCGCATACACTATTCTCAGAATGACTTGGTTGAGTATTCACCAG
TCACAGAAAAGCATCTTACGGATGGCATGACAGTAAGAGAATTATGCAGTGCTGCCATAACCATGAGTGA
TAACACTGCGGCCAACTTACTTCTGACAACGATTGGAGGACCGAAGGAGCTAACCGCTTTTTTGCACAAC
ATGGGGGATCATGTAACTCGCCTTGATCGTTGGGAACCGGAGCTGAATGAAGCCATACCAAACGACGAGC
GTGACACCACGATGCCTGTAGCAATGGCAACAACCTTGCGTAAACTATTAACTGGCGAACTACTTACTCT
AGCTTCCCGGCAACAGTTGATAGACTGGATGGAGGCGGATAAAGTTGCAGGACCACTTCTGCGCTCGGCC
CTTCCGGCTGGCTGGTTTATTGCTGATAAATCTGGAGCCGGTGAGCGTGGGTCTCGCGGTATCATTGCAG
CACTGGGGCCAGATGGTAAGCCCTCCCGTATCGTAGTTATCTACACGACGGGGAGTCAGGCAACTATGGA
TGAACGAAATAGACAGATCGCTGAGATAGGTGCCTCACTGATTAAGCATTGGTAACCGATTCTAGGTGCA
TTGGCGCAGAAAAAAATGCCTGATGCGACGCTGCGCGTCTTATACTCCCACATATGCCAGATTCAGCAAC
GGATACGGCTTCCCCAACTTGCCCACTTCCATACGTGTCCTCCTTACCAGAAATTTATCCTTAAGATCGT
TTAAACTCGACTCTGGCTCTATCGAATCTCCGTCGTTTCGAGCTTACGCGAACAGCCGTGGCGCTCATTT
GCTCGTCGGGCATCGAATCTCGTCAGCTATCGTCAGCTTACCTTTTTGGCAGCGATCGCGGCTCCCGACA
TCTTGGACCATTAGCTCCACAGGTATCTTCTTCCCTCTAGTGGTCATAACAGCAGCTTCAGCTACCTCTC
AATTCAAAAAACCCCTCAAGACCCGTTTAGAGGCCCCAAGGGGTTATGCTATCAATCGTTGCGTTACACA
CACAAAAAACCAACACACATCCATCTTCGATGGATAGCGATTTTATTATCTAACTGCTGATCGAGTGTAG
CCAGATCTAGTAATCAATTACGGGGTCATTAGTTCATAGCCCATATATGGAGTTCCGCGTTACATAACTT
ACGGTAAATGGCCCGCCTGGCTGACCGCCCAACGACCCCCGCCCATTGACGTCAATAATGACGTATGTTC
CCATAGTAACGCCAATAGGGACTTTCCATTGACGTCAATGGGTGGAGTATTTACGGTAAACTGCCCACTT
GGCAGTACATCAAGTGTATCATATGCCAAGTACGCCCCCTATTGACGTCAATGACGGTAAATGGCCCGCC
TGGCATTATGCCCAGTACATGACCTTATGGGACTTTCCTACTTGGCAGTACATCTACGTATTAGTCATCG
CTATTACCATGCTGATGCGGTTTTGGCAGTACATCAATGGGCGTGGATAGCGGTTTGACTCACGGGGATT
TCCAAGTCTCCACCCCATTGACGTCAATGGGAGTTTGTTTTGGCACCAAAATCAACGGGACTTTCCAAAA
TGTCGTAACAACTCCGCCCCATTGACGCAAATGGGCGGTAGGCGTGTACGGTGGGAGGTCTATATAAGCA
GAGCTGGTTTAGTGAACCGTCAGATCAGATCTTTGTCGATCCTACCATCCACTCGACACACCCGCCAGCG
GCCGC
Features (pLannotate 1.2.2; 19 found; start..end, strand, type, name):
   1945..2066    -  polyA_signal   SV40 poly(A) signal: SV40 polyadenylation signal
   2089..2158    -  CDS            large T antigen (fragment): large T antigen from SV40 (simian virus 40)
   2181..2227    +  terminator     T7 terminator: transcription terminator for bacteriophage T7 RNA polymerase
   2257..2393    +  terminator     rrnG terminator: transcription terminator from the E. coli ribosomal RNA rrnG operon (Albrechtsen et al., 1991)
   2438..2509    +  misc_feature   3' β-globin insulator: insulator downstream of the human β-globin locus (Farrell et al., 2002)
   2735..3323    -  rep_origin     ori: high-copy-number ColE1/pMB1/pBR322/pUC origin of replication
   3495..3559    -  CDS            bla(M) (fragment): β-lactamase lacking the signal sequence; bla(M); allows cytosolic expression of β-lactamase
   3823..5032    +  promoter       UbC promoter: human ubiquitin C promoter
   5042..6063    +  CDS            HygR (fragment): hygromycin B phosphotransferase confers resistance to hygromycin
   6091..6139    +  polyA_signal   poly(A) signal: synthetic polyadenylation signal
   6405..7265    +  CDS            AmpR: β-lactamase; bla; confers resistance to ampicillin, carbenicillin, and related antibiotics
   7278..7414    +  terminator     rrnG terminator: transcription terminator from the E. coli ribosomal RNA rrnG operon (Albrechtsen et al., 1991)
   7559..7630    +  misc_feature   5' β-globin insulator: insulator upstream of the human β-globin locus (Farrell et al., 2002)
   7635..7681    -  terminator     T7 terminator: transcription terminator for bacteriophage T7 RNA polymerase
   7699..7747    -  polyA_signal   poly(A) signal: synthetic polyadenylation signal
   7828..8131    +  enhancer       CMV enhancer: human cytomegalovirus immediate early enhancer
   8204..8221    -  promoter       CMV promoter (fragment): human cytomegalovirus (CMV) immediate early promoter
   8284..8335    +  promoter       CMVd2 promoter: truncated human cytomegalovirus (CMV) immediate early promoter that yields moderately reduced expression relative to the full-length promoter
   8395..1816    +  CDS            rep (fragment) (across the origin): R1AB_SARS - Experimental evidence at protein level: Swiss-Prot protein existence level 1. [2'-O-methyltransferase]: Methyltransferase that mediates mRNA cap 2'-O-ribose methylation to the 5'-cap structure of viral mRNAs. N7-methyl guanosine cap is a prerequisite for binding of nsp16. Therefore plays an essential role in viral mRNAs cap methylation which is essential to evade immune system. From Severe acute respiratory syndrome coronavirus (SARS-CoV).
