[The description below was written by a language model from this plasmid's Addgene catalogue record and pLannotate feature annotations shown in this document.]
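Description:
pGBW-m4133416 is a mammalian expression plasmid built on the pTwist_CMV_Hygro_6 backbone that carries the wild-type SARS-CoV-2 helicase, nsp13, a mature product of the viral ORF1ab polyprotein. It is maintained in E. coli at high copy through a ColE1/pUC-type origin and selected with ampicillin through a full-length β-lactamase gene. For selection in mammalian cells, a separate cassette places a hygromycin B phosphotransferase gene under the human ubiquitin C promoter, followed by a synthetic polyadenylation signal.

The helicase coding sequence (about 1.8 kb) is driven by the CMV immediate-early enhancer and promoter, and transcripts are terminated by an SV40 polyadenylation signal. In the annotated sequence the insert spans the numbering origin. The annotation tool labelled it as a fragment of the replicase polyprotein by homology to SARS-CoV, and the functional text attached to that match describes a different mature peptide (the 2'-O-methyltransferase). The catalogue identification as nsp13 should therefore be taken as authoritative. According to the record, the backbone supplies a C-terminal S-tag preceded by a TEV protease cleavage site. This would allow detection or affinity capture of the protein and later removal of the tag, although these small elements are not individually annotated in the feature table.

The backbone also contains human β-globin 5' and 3' insulator elements, along with T7 and rrnG bacterial terminators and an upstream synthetic poly(A) signal, which together help isolate the expression unit from read-through transcription. The plasmid is suited to transient expression or hygromycin-selected stable expression of tagged SARS-CoV-2 helicase in mammalian cells. The record does not specify particular downstream applications.
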