Addgene plasmid #152021: pGBW-m4133416
Purpose: Mammalian expression plasmid for SARS-CoV-2 helicase
Depositing lab: Ginkgo Bioworks & Benjie Chen. Depositing organization: Ginkgo Bioworks.
Backbone
  Vector backbone: pTwist_CMV_Hygro_6
  Backbone size w/o insert (bp): 6525
  Vector type: Mammalian Expression
  Selectable markers: Hygromycin
Growth in bacteria
  Bacterial resistance: Ampicillin, 100 μg/mL
  Growth temperature: 37°C
  Growth strain: DH5alpha
  Copy number: High Copy
Gene/Insert
  Gene/Insert name: SARS-CoV-2 helicase (alt name: nsp13)
  Species: Severe acute respiratory syndrome coronavirus 2
  Insert size (bp): 1802
  Mutation: wt
  Entrez Gene: ORF1ab (a.k.a. GU280_gp01)
  Promoter: CMV
  Tag / fusion protein: Cleavable TEV;S-tag (C terminal on backbone)
  Cloning method: Unknown
Resource information
  A portion of this plasmid was derived from a plasmid made by: GinkgoBioworks
Depositor comments: NCBI reference sequence: YP_009725308.1
How to cite: pGBW-m4133416 was a gift from Ginkgo Bioworks & Benjie Chen (Addgene plasmid # 152021 ; http://n2t.net/addgene:152021 ; RRID:Addgene_152021)
